>Addgene plasmid #32408 | secretedBirA-8his | depositor full sequence | sequence record 37198 | secretedBirA-8his sequence 7131 bps
AGATCTATACATTGAATCAATATTGGCAATTAGCCATATTAGTCATTGGTTATATAGCATAAATCAATAT
TGGCTATTGGCCATTGCATACGTTGTATCTATATCATAATATGTACATTTATATTGGCTCATGTCCAATA
TGACCGCCATGTTGACATTGATTATTGACTAGTTATTAATAGTAATCAATTACGGGGTCATTAGTTCATA
GCCCATATATGGAGTTCCGCGTTACATAACTTACGGTAAATGGCCCGCCTGGCTGACCGCCCAACGACCC
CCGCCCATTGACGTCAATAATGACGTATGTTCCCATAGTAACGCCAATAGGGACTTTCCATTGACGTCAA
TGGGTGGAGTATTTACGGTAAACTGCCCACTTGGCAGTACATCAAGTGTATCATATGCCAAGTCCGCCCC
CTATTGACGTCAATGACGGTAAATGGCCCGCCTGGCATTATGCCCAGTACATGACCTTACGGGACTTTCC
TACTTGGCAGTACATCTACGTATTAGTCATCGCTATTACCATGGTGATGCGGTTTTGGCAGTACACCAAT
GGGCGTGGATAGCGGTTTGACTCACGGGGATTTCCAAGTCTCCACCCCATTGACGTCAATGGGAGTTTGT
TTTGGCACCAAAATCAACGGGACTTTCCAAAATGTCGTAATAACCCCGCCCCGTTGACGCAAATGGGCGG
TAGGCGTGTACGGTGGGAGGTCTATATAAGCAGAGCTCGTTTAGTGAACCGTCAGATCCTCACTCTCTTC
CGCATCGCTGTCTGCGAGGGCCAGCTGTTGGGCTCGCGGTTGAGGACAAACTCTTCGCGGTCTTTCCAGT
ACTCTTGGATCGGAAACCCGTCGGCCTCCGAACGGTACTCCGCCACCGAGGGACCTGAGCGAGTCCGCAT
CGACCGGATCGGAAAACCTCTCGAGAAAGGCGTCTAACCAGTCACAGTCGCAAGGTAGGCTGAGCACCGT
GGCGGGCGGCAGCGGGTGGCGGTCGGGGTTGTTTCTGGCGGAGGTGCTGCTGATGATGTAATTAAAGTAG
GCGGTCTTGAGACGGCGGATGGTCGAGGTGAGGTGTGGCAGGCTTGAGATCCAGCTGTTGGGGTGAGTAC
TCCCTCTCAAAAGCGGGCATTACTTCTGCGCTAAGATTGTCAGTTTCCAAAAACGAGGAGGATTTGATAT
TCACCTGGCCCGATCTGGCCATACACTTGAGTGACAATGACATCCACTTTGCCTTTCTCTCCACAGGTGT
CCACTCCCAGGTCCAAGTTTAAACGGATCTCTAGCGAATTCCCTCTAGAGGGCCCGTTTCTGCTAGCCTC
GACACTCAGATCCCCATCCGCTCAAGCAGGCCACCATGTGCCGAGGCTTCTCTTTCAGGCACTTGCTGCC
GCTGCTGCTCCTGCAGCTGTCAAAACTCCTAGTTGTCACCCAAGGGATGAAGGATAACACCGTGCCACTG
AAATTGATTGCCCTGTTAGCGAACGGTGAATTTCACTCTGGCGAGCAGTTGGGTGAAACGCTGGGAATGA
GCCGGGCGGCTATTAATAAACACATTCAGACACTGCGTGACTGGGGCGTTGATGTCTTTACCGTTCCGGG
TAAAGGATACAGCCTGCCTGAGCCTATCCAGTTACTTAATGCTAAACAGATATTGGGTCAGCTGGATGGC
GGTAGTGTAGCCGTGCTGCCAGTGATTGACTCCACGAATCAGTACCTTCTTGATCGTATCGGAGAGCTTA
AATCGGGCGATGCTTGCATTGCAGAATACCAGCAGGCTGGTCGTGGTCGCCGGGGTCGGAAATGGTTTTC
GCCTTTTGGCGCAAACTTATATTTGTCGATGTTCTGGCGTCTGGAACAAGGCCCGGCGGCGGCGATTGGT
TTAAGTCTGGTTATCGGTATCGTGATGGCGGAAGTATTACGCAAGCTGGGTGCAGATAAAGTTCGTGTTA
AATGGCCTAATGACCTCTATCTGCAGGATCGCAAGCTGGCAGGCATTCTGGTGGAGCTGACTGGCAAAAC
TGGTGATGCGGCGCAAATAGTCATTGGAGCCGGGATCAACATGGCAATGCGCCGTGTTGAAGAGAGTGTC
GTTAATCAGGGGTGGATCACGCTGCAGGAAGCGGGGATCAATCTCGATCGTAATACGTTGGCGGCCATGC
TAATACGTGAATTACGTGCTGCGTTGGAACTCTTCGAACAAGAAGGATTGGCACCTTATCTGTCGCGCTG
GGAAAAGCTGGATAATTTTATTAATCGCCCAGTGAAACTTATCATTGGTGATAAAGAAATATTTGGCATT
TCACGCGGAATAGACAAACAGGGGGCTTTATTACTTGAGCAGGATGGAATAATAAAACCCTGGATGGGCG
GTGAAATATCCCTGCGTAGTGCAGAAAAACTCGAGCACCACCACCACCACCACCACCACTGAGTCTAGAG
TCGACCCGGGCGGCCGCTCGAGGCCGGCAAGGCCGGATCCCCCGACCTCGACCTCTGGCTAATAAAGGAA
ATTTATTTTCATTGCAATAGTGTGTTGGAATTTTTTGTGTCTCTCACTCGGAAGGACATATGGGAGGGCA
AATCATTTGGTCGAGATCCCTCGGAGATCTCTAGCTAGAGGATCGATCCCCGCCCCGGACGAACTAAACC
TGACTACGACATCTCTGCCCCTTCTTCGCGGGGCAGTGCATGTAATCCCTTCAGTTGGTTGGTACAACTT
GCCAACTGGGCCCTGTTCCACATGTGACACGGGGGGGGACCAAACACAAAGGGGTTCTCTGACTGTAGTT
GACATCCTTATAAATGGATGTGCACATTTGCCAACACTGAGTGGCTTTCATCCTGGAGCAGACTTTGCAG
TCTGTGGACTGCAACACAACATTGCCTTTATGTGTAACTCTTGGCTGAAGCTCTTACACCAATGCTGGGG
GACATGTACCTCCCAGGGGCCCAGGAAGACTACGGGAGGCTACACCAACGTCAATCAGAGGGGCCTGTGT
AGCTACCGATAAGCGGACCCTCAAGAGGGCATTAGCAATAGTGTTTATAAGGCCCCCTTGTTAACCCTAA
ACGGGTAGCATATGCTTCCCGGGTAGTAGTATATACTATCCAGACTAACCCTAATTCAATAGCATATGTT
ACCCAACGGGAAGCATATGCTATCGAATTAGGGTTAGTAAAAGGGTCCTAAGGAACAGCGATATCTCCCA
CCCCATGAGCTGTCACGGTTTTATTTACATGGGGTCAGGATTCCACGAGGGTAGTGAACCATTTTAGTCA
CAAGGGCAGTGGCTGAAGATCAAGGAGCGGGCAGTGAACTCTCCTGAATCTTCGCCTGCTTCTTCATTCT
CCTTCGTTTAGCTAATAGAATAACTGCTGAGTTGTGAACAGTAAGGTGTATGTGAGGTGCTCGAAAACAA
GGTTTCAGGTGACGCCCCCAGAATAAAATTTGGACGGGGGGTTCAGTGGTGGCATTGTGCTATGACACCA
ATATAACCCTCACAAACCCCTTGGGCAATAAATACTAGTGTAGGAATGAAACATTCTGAATATCTTTAAC
AATAGAAATCCATGGGGTGGGGACAAGCCGTAAAGACTGGATGTCCATCTCACACGAATTTATGGCTATG
GGCAACACATAATCCTAGTGCAATATGATACTGGGGTTATTAAGATGTGTCCCAGGCAGGGACCAAGACA
GGTGAACCATGTTGTTACACTCTATTTGTAACAAGGGGAAAGAGAGTGGACGCCGACAGCAGCGGACTCC
ACTGGTTGTCTCTAACACCCCCGAAAATTAAACGGGGCTCCACGCCAATGGGGCCCATAAACAAAGACAA
GTGGCCACTCTTTTTTTTGAAATTGTGGAGTGGGGGCACGCGTCAGCCCCCACACGCCGCCCTGCGGTTT
TGGACTGTAAAATAAGGGTGTAATAACTTGGCTGATTGTAACCCCGCTAACCACTGCGGTCAAACCACTT
GCCCACAAAACCACTAATGGCACCCCGGGGAATACCTGCATAAGTAGGTGGGCGGGCCAAGATAGGGGCG
CGATTGCTGCGATCTGGAGGACAAATTACACACACTTGCGCCTGAGCGCCAAGCACAGGGTTGTTGGTCC
TCATATTCACGAGGTCGCTGAGAGCACGGTGGGCTAATGTTGCCATGGGTAGCATATACTACCCAAATAT
CTGGATAGCATATGCTATCCTAATCTATATCTGGGTAGCATAGGCTATCCTAATCTATATCTGGGTAGCA
TATGCTATCCTAATCTATATCTGGGTAGTATATGCTATCCTAATTTATATCTGGGTAGCATAGGCTATCC
TAATCTATATCTGGGTAGCATATGCTATCCTAATCTATATCTGGGTAGTATATGCTATCCTAATCTGTAT
CCGGGTAGCATATGCTATCCTAATAGAGATTAGGGTAGTATATGCTATCCTAATTTATATCTGGGTAGCA
TATACTACCCAAATATCTGGATAGCATATGCTATCCTAATCTATATCTGGGTAGCATATGCTATCCTAAT
CTATATCTGGGTAGCATAGGCTATCCTAATCTATATCTGGGTAGCATATGCTATCCTAATCTATATCTGG
GTAGTATATGCTATCCTAATTTATATCTGGGTAGCATAGGCTATCCTAATCTATATCTGGGTAGCATATG
CTATCCTAATCTATATCTGGGTAGTATATGCTATCCTAATCTGTATCCGGGTAGCATATGCTATCCTCAT
GATAAGCTGTCAAACATGAGAATTTTCTTGAAGACGAAAGGGCCTCGTGATACGCCTATTTTTATAGGTT
AATGTCATGATAATAATGGTTTCTTAGACGTCAGGTGGCACTTTTCGGGGAAATGTGCGCGGAACCCCTA
TTTGTTTATTTTTCTAAATACATTCAAATATGTATCCGCTCATGAGACAATAACCCTGATAAATGCTTCA
ATAATATTGAAAAAGGAAGAGTATGAGTATTCAACATTTCCGTGTCGCCCTTATTCCCTTTTTTGCGGCA
TTTTGCCTTCCTGTTTTTGCTCACCCAGAAACGCTGGTGAAAGTAAAAGATGCTGAAGATCAGTTGGGTG
CACGAGTGGGTTACATCGAACTGGATCTCAACAGCGGTAAGATCCTTGAGAGTTTTCGCCCCGAAGAACG
TTTTCCAATGATGAGCACTTTTAAAGTTCTGCTATGTGGCGCGGTATTATCCCGTGTTGACGCCGGGCAA
GAGCAACTCGGTCGCCGCATACACTATTCTCAGAATGACTTGGTTGAGTACTCACCAGTCACAGAAAAGC
ATCTTACGGATGGCATGACAGTAAGAGAATTATGCAGTGCTGCCATAACCATGAGTGATAACACTGCGGC
CAACTTACTTCTGACAACGATCGGAGGACCGAAGGAGCTAACCGCTTTTTTGCACAACATGGGGGATCAT
GTAACTCGCCTTGATCGTTGGGAACCGGAGCTGAATGAAGCCATACCAAACGACGAGCGTGACACCACGA
TGCCTGCAGCAATGGCAACAACGTTGCGCAAACTATTAACTGGCGAACTACTTACTCTAGCTTCCCGGCA
ACAATTAATAGACTGGATGGAGGCGGATAAAGTTGCAGGACCACTTCTGCGCTCGGCCCTTCCGGCTGGC
TGGTTTATTGCTGATAAATCTGGAGCCGGTGAGCGTGGGTCTCGCGGTATCATTGCAGCACTGGGGCCAG
ATGGTAAGCCCTCCCGTATCGTAGTTATCTACACGACGGGGAGTCAGGCAACTATGGATGAACGAAATAG
ACAGATCGCTGAGATAGGTGCCTCACTGATTAAGCATTGGTAACTGTCAGACCAAGTTTACTCATATATA
CTTTAGATTGATTTAAAACTTCATTTTTAATTTAAAAGGATCTAGGTGAAGATCCTTTTTGATAATCTCA
TGACCAAAATCCCTTAACGTGAGTTTTCGTTCCACTGAGCGTCAGACCCCGTAGAAAAGATCAAAGGATC
TTCTTGAGATCCTTTTTTTCTGCGCGTAATCTGCTGCTTGCAAACAAAAAAACCACCGCTACCAGCGGTG
GTTTGTTTGCCGGATCAAGAGCTACCAACTCTTTTTCCGAAGGTAACTGGCTTCAGCAGAGCGCAGATAC
CAAATACTGTTCTTCTAGTGTAGCCGTAGTTAGGCCACCACTTCAAGAACTCTGTAGCACCGCCTACATA
CCTCGCTCTGCTAATCCTGTTACCAGTGGCTGCTGCCAGTGGCGATAAGTCGTGTCTTACCGGGTTGGAC
TCAAGACGATAGTTACCGGATAAGGCGCAGCGGTCGGGCTGAACGGGGGGTTCGTGCACACAGCCCAGCT
TGGAGCGAACGACCTACACCGAACTGAGATACCTACAGCGTGAGCTATGAGAAAGCGCCACGCTTCCCGA
AGGGAGAAAGGCGGACAGGTATCCGGTAAGCGGCAGGGTCGGAACAGGAGAGCGCACGAGGGAGCTTCCA
GGGGGAAACGCCTGGTATCTTTATAGTCCTGTCGGGTTTCGCCACCTCTGACTTGAGCGTCGATTTTTGT
GATGCTCGTCAGGGGGGCGGAGCCTATGGAAAAACGCCAGCAACGCGGCCTTTTTACGGTTCCTGGCCTT
TTGCTGGCCTTTTGCTCACATGTTCTTTCCTGCGTTATCCCCTGATTCTGTGGATAACCGTATTACCGCC
TTTGAGTGAGCTGATACCGCTCGCCGCAGCCGAACGACCGAGCGCAGCGAGTCAGTGAGCGAGGAAGCGG
AAGAGCGCCCAATACGCAAACCGCCTCTCCCCGCGCGTTGGCCGATTCATTAATGCAGCTGGCACGACAG
GTTTCCCGACTGGAAAGCGGGCAGTGAGCGCAACGCAATTAATGTGAGTTAGCTCACTCATTAGGCACCC
CAGGCTTTACACTTTATGCTTCCGGCTCGTATGTTGTGTGGAATTGTGAGCGGATAACAATTTCACACAG
GAAACAGCTATGACCATGATTACGCCAAGCTCTAGCTAGAGGTCGACCAATTCTCATGTTTGACAGCTTA
TCATCGCAGATCCGGGCAACGTTGTTGCCATTGCTGCAGGCGCAGAACTGGTAGGTATGGA
Features (pLannotate 1.2.2; 20 found; start..end, strand, type, name):
    154..533     +  enhancer       CMV enhancer: human cytomegalovirus immediate early enhancer
    535..734     +  promoter       CMV promoter: human cytomegalovirus (CMV) immediate early promoter
    802..840     +  misc_feature   Ad SA (fragment): adenovirus major late transcript splice acceptor (Friedrich and Soriano, 1991)
    873..1082    -  CDS            PTP (fragment): TERM_ADE02 - Experimental evidence at protein level: Swiss-Prot protein existence level 1. Protein covalently bound to the viral DNA that acts as a primer for viral genomic replication by DNA strand displacement. Assembles on the viral origin of replication in an initiation complex with viral polymerase, DBP, host NFIA and host POU2F1/OCT1. During initiation, the polymerase covalently couples the first dCTP with Ser- 580 of pTP. The terminal protein stimulates the template activity over 20 fold compared to protein-free templates. Neo-synthesized viral genomes are linked to two preterminal prot
   1113..1202    +  intron         chimeric intron (fragment): chimera between introns from adenovirus and immunoglobulin heavy chain genes
   1221..1267    +  CDS            IgH signal sequence (fragment): signal sequence from the mouse immunoglobulin heavy chain variable region
   1366..1446    +  CDS            Cd4 (fragment): CD4_RAT - Experimental evidence at protein level: Swiss-Prot protein existence level 1. Integral membrane glycoprotein that plays an essential role in the immune response and serves multiple functions in responses against both external and internal offenses. In T-cells, functions primarily as a coreceptor for MHC class II molecule:peptide complex. The antigens presented by class II peptides are derived from extracellular proteins while class I peptides are derived from cytosolic proteins. Interacts simultaneously with the T-cell receptor (TCR) and the MHC class II presented by antigen presenti
   1447..2409    +  CDS            birA: BIRA_ECOLI - Also known as bioR, dhbB. Experimental evidence at protein level: Swiss-Prot protein existence level 1. Acts both as a biotin--[acetyl-CoA-carboxylase] ligase and a biotin-operon repressor. In the presence of ATP, BirA activates biotin to form the BirA-biotinyl-5'-adenylate (BirA-bio-5'-AMP or holoBirA) complex. HoloBirA can either transfer the biotinyl moiety to the biotin carboxyl carrier protein (BCCP) subunit of acetyl-CoA carboxylase, or bind to the biotin operator site and inhibit transcription of the operon. From Escherichia coli (strain K12).
   2416..2439    +  CDS            9xHis (fragment): 9xHis affinity tag
   2511..2566    +  polyA_signal   β-globin poly(A) signal: rabbit β-globin polyadenylation signal (Gil and Proudfoot, 1987)
   3080..4761    -  rep_origin     oriP (fragment): Epstein-Barr virus oriP replication origin (Yates et al., 2000)
   4888..4992    +  promoter       AmpR promoter: bla
   4993..5853    +  CDS            AmpR: β-lactamase; bla; confers resistance to ampicillin, carbenicillin, and related antibiotics
   6024..6612    +  rep_origin     ori: high-copy-number ColE1/pMB1/pBR322/pUC origin of replication
   6795..6887    +  CDS            lacI (fragment): lac repressor; lacI; The lac repressor binds to the lac operator to inhibit transcription in E. coli. This inhibition can be relieved by adding lactose or isopropyl-β-D-thiogalactopyranoside (IPTG).
   6900..6921    +  protein_bind   CAP binding site: CAP binding activates transcription in the presence of cAMP. E. coli catabolite activator protein
   6936..6966    +  promoter       lac promoter: promoter for the E. coli lac operon
   6974..6990    +  protein_bind   lac operator: The lac repressor binds to the lac operator to inhibit transcription in E. coli. This inhibition can be relieved by adding lactose or isopropyl-β-D-thiogalactopyranoside (IPTG). lac repressor encoded by lacI
   7060..7076    +  promoter       tet promoter (fragment): E. coli promoter for tetracycline efflux protein gene
   7086..7111    -  CDS            bla(M) (fragment): β-lactamase lacking the signal sequence; bla(M); allows cytosolic expression of β-lactamase
