[The description below was written by a language model from this plasmid's Addgene catalogue record and pLannotate feature annotations shown in this document.]
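Description:
secretedBirA-8his is a mammalian expression plasmid built on the pTT3 backbone, designed to produce a secreted form of the E. coli biotin ligase BirA. It is propagated in E. coli through a high-copy ColE1/pUC-type origin with ampicillin selection (AmpR under its own bla promoter). The backbone also carries an Epstein-Barr virus oriP fragment, which allows episomal maintenance and amplification in mammalian cells that supply EBNA1, a common arrangement for high-yield transient expression. Residual lac promoter/operator, CAP site and short lacI, tet promoter and bla fragments are annotated near the origin and appear to be cloning-vector remnants rather than functional parts of the payload.

Expression is driven by the human CMV immediate-early enhancer and promoter, followed by adenovirus-derived leader and splice elements and a chimeric intron fragment that support efficient transcript processing. The short reverse-strand "PTP" hit probably reflects this adenoviral leader region rather than an intended coding sequence. The open reading frame begins with a fragment of a mouse immunoglobulin heavy chain signal sequence, which directs the protein into the secretory pathway. It continues through a short rat Cd4-derived fragment, the full birA coding sequence and a C-terminal 8-histidine tag, and terminates at a rabbit β-globin polyadenylation signal. The feature table covers the full 7,131 nt depositor sequence and is consistent with the catalogue description.

The record does not state the use explicitly. However, targeting BirA to the secretory pathway would typically allow enzymatic biotinylation of co-expressed secreted proteins that carry a biotin acceptor peptide. This fits the associated work on large-scale screening for low-affinity extracellular protein interactions. The His tag permits detection or purification of the enzyme itself.
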