Addgene plasmid #32408: secretedBirA-8his
Depositing lab: Gavin Wright. Depositing organization: Wellcome Sanger Institute. Publication: Large-scale screening for novel low-affinity extracellular protein interactions. Bushell KM, Sollner C, Schuster-Boeckler B, Bateman A, Wright GJ. Genome Res. 2008 Apr;18(4):622-30. Epub 2008 Feb 22. 10.1101/gr.7187808 PubMed 18296487.
Backbone
  Vector backbone: pTT3
  Backbone manufacturer: Yves Durocher
  Backbone size w/o insert (bp): 6000
  Vector type: Mammalian Expression
Growth in bacteria
  Bacterial resistance: Ampicillin, 100 μg/mL
  Growth temperature: 37°C
  Growth strain: DH5alpha
  Copy number: Unknown
Gene/Insert
  Gene/Insert name: BirA (alt name: Biotin ligase)
  Species: E. coli
  Insert size (bp): 1121
  Tag / fusion protein: 8 His tag (C terminal on insert)
  Cloning method: Restriction Enzyme; 5′ cloning site SalI (destroyed during cloning); 3′ cloning site Xba1 (not destroyed)
  Sequencing primers: 5′ CMV Forward
Resource information
  A portion of this plasmid was derived from a plasmid made by: pTT3 was obtained from Yves Durocher, National Research Council of Canada-Biotechnology Research Institute
Terms and licenses: Academic/Nonprofit Terms; Industry Terms: Not Available to Industry
How to cite: secretedBirA-8his was a gift from Gavin Wright (Addgene plasmid # 32408 ; http://n2t.net/addgene:32408 ; RRID:Addgene_32408)
