>Addgene plasmid #32408 | secretedBirA-8his | addgene partial sequence | sequence record 38782 | EBVori-F 5'-CCACTCAGTGTTGGCAAATG-3'
TCAGAGAACCCCTTTGTGTTTGGTCCCCCCCCGTGTCACATGTGGAACAGGGCCCAGTTGGCAAGTTGTA
CCAACCAACTGAAGGGATTACATGCACTGCCCCGCGAAGAAGGGGCAGAGATGTCGTAGTCAGGTTTAGT
TCGTCCGGGGCGGGGATCGATCCTCTAGCTAGAGATCTCCGAGGGATCTCGACCAAATGATTTGCCCTCC
CATATGTCCTTCCGAGTGAGAGACACAAAAAATTCCAACACACTATTGCAATGAAAATAAATTTCCTTTA
TTAGCCAGAGGTCGAGGTCGGGGGATCCGGCCTTGCCGGCCTCGAGCGGCCGCCCGGGTCGACTCTAGAC
TCAGTGGTGGTGGTGGTGGTGGTGGTGCTCGAGTTTTTCTGCACTACGCAGGGATATTTCACCGCCCATC
CAGGGTTTTATTATTCCATCCTGCTCAAGTAATAAAGCCCCCTGTTTGTCTATTCCGCGTGAAATGCCAA
ATATTTCTTTATCACCAATGATAAGTTTCACTGGGCGATTAATAAAATTATCCAGCTTTTCCCAGCGCGA
CAGATAAGGTGCCAATCCTTCTTGTTCGAAGAGTTCCAACGCAGCACGTAATTCACGTATTAGCATGGCC
GCCAACGTATTACGATCGAGATTGATCCCCGCTTCCTGCAGCGTGATCCACCCCTGATTAACGACACTCT
CTTCAACACGGCGCATTGCCATGTTGATCCCGGCTCCAATGACTATTTGCGCCGCATCACCAGTTTTGCC
AGTCAGCTCCACCAGAATGCCTGCCAGCTTGCGATCCTGCAGATAGAGGTCATTAGGCCATTTAACACGA
ACTTT
